Addgene plasmid #44025: EJ2GFP-puro
Depositing lab: Jeremy Stark. Depositing organization: Beckman Research Institute of the City of Hope. Publication: Alternative-NHEJ is a mechanistically distinct pathway of mammalian chromosome break repair. Bennardo N, Cheng A, Huang N, Stark JM. PLoS Genet. 2008 Jun 27;4(6):e1000110. doi: 10.1371/journal.pgen.1000110. PubMed 18584027.
Backbone
  Vector backbone: pgkPURO
  Vector type: Mammalian Expression
  Selectable markers: Puromycin
Growth in bacteria
  Bacterial resistance: Ampicillin, 100 μg/mL
  Growth temperature: 37°C
  Growth strain: DH5alpha
  Copy number: Unknown
Gene/Insert
  Gene/Insert name: EJ2GFP egfp-based chromosomal break reporter
  Species: Synthetic
  Mutation: insertion of I-SceI, 3 frame stop, and flanking microhomology
  GenBank ID: U55761.1
  Promoter: pCAGGS
  Cloning method: Unknown
  Sequencing primers: 5′ ttcctacagctcctgggcaacg; 3′ ttttggcagagggaaaaaga
Terms and licenses: Academic/Nonprofit Terms; Industry Terms: Not Available to Industry
Depositor comments: I-SceI-based chromosomal break reporter for Alt-EJ / MMEJ. Repair of an I-SceI-induced chromosomal break by Alt-EJ restores a GFP expression cassette. Linearize with HpaI for chromosomal integration.
How to cite: EJ2GFP-puro was a gift from Jeremy Stark (Addgene plasmid # 44025 ; http://n2t.net/addgene:44025 ; RRID:Addgene_44025)
