[The description below was written by a language model from this plasmid's Addgene catalogue record and pLannotate feature annotations shown in this document.]
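Description:
EJ2GFP-puro is a mammalian expression plasmid built on the pgkPURO backbone that carries an EGFP-based reporter for chromosomal double-strand break repair by alternative end joining (Alt-EJ, also called microhomology-mediated end joining). It is propagated in E. coli through a high-copy ColE1/pUC-type origin with ampicillin selection (AmpR). For mammalian cells it carries a separate puromycin resistance cassette, in which the mouse PGK promoter drives puromycin N-acetyltransferase, followed by the PGK polyadenylation signal. This cassette allows selection of stable integrants, and the depositor notes that the plasmid is linearized with HpaI before chromosomal integration.

The reporter is driven by the pCAGGS (CAG) promoter, annotated as the CMV enhancer, the chicken β-actin promoter and a chimeric β-actin/β-globin intron, and it ends in a rabbit β-globin poly(A) signal. Downstream of the promoter, the feature table detects an SV40 NLS fragment and a short segment matching Drosophila GAGA factor (Trl), which appear to form an N-terminal tag region ahead of the EGFP coding sequence. According to the record, the cassette is disrupted by an inserted I-SceI recognition site and stop codons in all three frames, flanked by microhomology. The automated annotation does not mark this insertion, so its exact position is not given. As built, the cassette does not yield GFP. When I-SceI endonuclease is expressed in cells carrying the integrated reporter, it cuts the site, and Alt-EJ repair restores a functional GFP expression cassette. The fraction of GFP-positive cells therefore measures the frequency of this repair pathway, for example when testing how particular factors affect it. The underlying sequence is labelled a partial NGS result, so the feature table may not be complete.
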