Features (pLannotate 1.2.2; 21 found; start..end, strand, type, name):
      1..380     +  enhancer       CMV enhancer: human cytomegalovirus immediate early enhancer
    382..657     +  promoter       chicken β-actin promoter: No description available
    658..1674    +  intron         chimeric intron: chimera between introns from chicken β-actin and rabbit β-globin
   1763..1782    +  CDS            SV40 NLS (fragment): nuclear localization signal of SV40 (simian virus 40) large T antigen
   1838..2020    +  CDS            Trl (fragment): GAGA_DROME - Also known as Adf-2, GAGA, Nc70F, TFGAGA. Experimental evidence at protein level: Swiss-Prot protein existence level 1. Transcriptional activator that functions by regulating chromatin structure. Overcomes the repressive effects of chromatin by promoting the open chromatin conformation in promoter gene regions, thereby allowing access to other transcription factors. Binds to DNA Polycomb response elements (PREs) at the bithorax complex and to the proximal region of the engrailed promoter, and positively regulates transcription of many genes including homeotic ones. Binds to the DN
   2080..2799    +  CDS            EGFP: the original enhanced GFP (Yang et al., 1996) mammalian codon-optimized
   2816..2899    +  CDS            large T antigen (fragment): large T antigen from SV40 (simian virus 40)
   2924..2998    +  CDS            HBB (fragment): HBB_PONPY - Experimental evidence at transcript level: Swiss-Prot protein existence level 2. Involved in oxygen transport from the lung to the various peripheral tissues. From Pongo pygmaeus (Bornean orangutan).
   3069..3124    +  polyA_signal   β-globin poly(A) signal: rabbit β-globin polyadenylation signal (Gil and Proudfoot, 1987)
   3482..3500    -  promoter       SP6 promoter: promoter for bacteriophage SP6 RNA polymerase
   3563..3614    -  misc_feature   bom (fragment): basis of mobility region from pBR322
   3716..3751    -  CDS            rop (fragment): Rop protein, which maintains plasmids at low copy number; rop
   3846..3950    +  promoter       AmpR promoter: bla
   3951..4811    +  CDS            AmpR: β-lactamase; bla; confers resistance to ampicillin, carbenicillin, and related antibiotics
   4982..5570    +  rep_origin     ori: high-copy-number ColE1/pMB1/pBR322/pUC origin of replication
   5753..5806    +  CDS            lacI (fragment): lac repressor; lacI; The lac repressor binds to the lac operator to inhibit transcription in E. coli. This inhibition can be relieved by adding lactose or isopropyl-β-D-thiogalactopyranoside (IPTG).
   5828..5846    +  promoter       T7 promoter: promoter for bacteriophage T7 RNA polymerase
   5884..6381    +  promoter       PGK promoter: mouse phosphoglycerate kinase 1 promoter
   6400..6999    +  CDS            PuroR: puromycin N-acetyltransferase; pac from Streptomyces alboniger; confers resistance to puromycin
   7049..7180    +  CDS            dmpM (fragment): DMPM_STRAD - Protein inferred from homology: Swiss-Prot protein existence level 3. From Streptomyces alboniger.
   7181..7629    +  polyA_signal   PGK poly(A) signal: mouse phosphoglycerate kinase 1 polyadenylation signal
>Addgene plasmid #44025 | EJ2GFP-puro | addgene full sequence | sequence record 313573 | Addgene Partial NGS Result
GACATTGATTATTGACTAGTTATTAATAGTAATCAATTACGGGGTCATTAGTTCATAGCCCATATATGGA
GTTCCGCGTTACATAACTTACGGTAAATGGCCCGCCTGGCTGACCGCCCAACGACCCCCGCCCATTGACG
TCAATAATGACGTATGTTCCCATAGTAACGCCAATAGGGACTTTCCATTGACGTCAATGGGTGGAGTATT
TACGGTAAACTGCCCACTTGGCAGTACATCAAGTGTATCATATGCCAAGTACGCCCCCTATTGACGTCAA
TGACGGTAAATGGCCCGCCTGGCATTATGCCCAGTACATGACCTTATGGGACTTTCCTACTTGGCAGTAC
ATCTACGTATTAGTCATCGCTATTACCATGGTCGAGGTGAGCCCCACGTTCTGCTTCACTCTCCCCATCT
CCCCCCCCTCCCCACCCCCAATTTTGTATTTATTTATTTTTTAATTATTTTGTGCAGCGATGGGGGCGGG
GGGGGGGGGGGSGCGCGCCRGGGGGGGGGGGGGGGGGGGGGGGGGGGGGSGGGGSGAGGCGGAGAGGTGC
GGCGGCAGCCAATCAGAGCGGCGCGCTCCGAAAGTTTCCTTTTATGGCGAGGCGGCGGCGGCGGCGGCCC
TATAAAAAGCGAAGCGCGCGGCGGGCGGGAGTCGCTGCGCGCTGCCTTCGCCCCGTGCCCCGCTCCGCCG
CCGCCTCGCGCCGCCCGCCCCGGCTCTGACTGACCGCGTTACTCCCACAGGTGAGCGGGCGGGACGGCCC
TTCTCCTCCGGGCTGTAATTAGCGCTTGGTTTAATGACGGCTTGTTTCTTTTCTGTGGCTGCGTGAAAGC
CTTGAGGGGCTCCGGGAGGGCCCTTTGTGCGGGGGGAGCGGCTCGGGGGGTGCGTGCGTGTGTGTGTGCG
TGGGGAGCGCCGCGTGCGGCTCCGCGCTGCCCGGCGGCTGTGAGCGCTGCGGGCGCGGCGCGGGGCTTTG
TGCGCTCCGCAGTGTGCGCGAGGGGAGCGCGGCCGGGGGCGGTGCCCCGCGGTGCGGGGGGGGCTGCGAG
GGGAACAAAGGCTGCGTGCGGGGTGTGTGCGTGGGGGGGTGAGCAGGGGGTGTGGGCGCGTCGGTCGGGC
TGCAACCCCCCCTGCACCCCCCTCCCCGAGTTGCTGAGCACGGCCCGGCTTCGGGTGCGGGGCTCCGTAC
GGGGCGTGGCGCGGGGCTCGCCGTGCCGGGCGGGGGGTGGCGGCAGGTGGGGGTGCCGGGCGGGGCGGGG
CCGCCTCGGGCCGGGGRGGGCTCGGGGGAGGGGCGCGGCGGCCCCCGGAGCGCCGGCGGCTGTCGAGGCG
CGGCGAGCCGCAGCCATTGCCTTTTATGGTAATCGTGCGAGAGGGCGCAGGGACTTCCTTTGTCCCAAAT
CTGTGCGGAGCCGAAATCTGGGAGGCGCCGCCGCACCCCCTCTAGCGGGCGCGGGGCGAAGCGGTGCGGC
GCCGGCAGGAAGGAAATGGGCGGGGAGGGCCTTCGTGCGTCGCCGCGCCGCCGTCCCCTTCTCCCTCTCC
AGCCTCGGGGCTGTCCGCGGGGGGACGGCTGCCTTCGGGGGGGACGGGGCAGGGCGGGGTTCGGCTTCTG
GCGTGTGACCGGCGGCTCTAGAGCCTCTGCTAACCATGTTCATGCCTTCTTCTTTTTCCTACAGCTCCTG
GGCAACGTGCTGGTTATTGTGCTGTCTCATCATTTTGGCAAAGAATTAATTCAGATCCGCCGCCACTATG
GGATCAAGATCGCCAAAAAAGAAGAGAAAGGTGCCGAAGAAGCATGCAGCACCACCAAAAAAAAAACGAA
AAGTAGAAGACCCACGAGGCAACACCAGCGGCGTGCTGAGCACCCCCAAGGCCAAGAGGGCCAAGCACCC
CCCCGGCACCGAGAAGCCCAGGAGCAGGAGCCAGAGCGAGCAGCCCGCCACCTGCCCCATCTGCTACGCC
GTGATCAGGCAGAGCAGGAACCTGAGGAGGCACCTGGAGCTGAGGCACTTCGCCAAGCCCGCCTAGGGAT
AACAGGGTAATTAGATGACAAGCCCGGCGTGGATCCACCGGTCGCCACCATGGTGAGCAAGGGCGAGGAG
CTGTTCACCGGGGTGGTGCCCATCCTGGTCGAGCTGGACGGCGACGTAAACGGCCACAAGTTCAGCGTGT
CCGGCGAGGGCGAGGGCGATGCCACCTACGGCAAGCTGACCCTGAAGTTCATCTGCACCACCGGCAAGCT
GCCCGTGCCCTGGCCCACCCTCGTGACCACCCTGACCTACGGCGTGCAGTGCTTCAGCCGCTACCCCGAC
CACATGAAGCAGCACGACTTCTTCAAGTCCGCCATGCCCGAAGGCTACGTCCAGGAGCGCACCATCTTCT
TCAAGGACGACGGCAACTACAAGACCCGCGCCGAGGTGAAGTTCGAGGGCGACACCCTGGTGAACCGCAT
CGAGCTGAAGGGCATCGACTTCAAGGAGGACGGCAACATCCTGGGGCACAAGCTGGAGTACAACTACAAC
AGCCACAACGTCTATATCATGGCCGACAAGCAGAAGAACGGCATCAAGGTGAACTTCAAGATCCGCCACA
ACATCGAGGACGGCAGCGTGCAGCTCGCCGACCACTACCAGCAGAACACCCCCATCGGCGACGGCCCCGT
GCTGCTGCCCGACAACCACTACCTGAGCACCCAGTCCGCCCTGAGCAAAGACCCCAACGAGAAGCGCGAT
CACATGGTCCTGCTGGAGTTCGTGACCGCCGCCGGGATCACTCTCGGCATGGACGAGCTGTACAAGTAAA
GCGGCCGCGACTCTAGATCATAATCAGCCATACCACATTTGTAGAGGTTTTACTTGCTTTAAAAAACCTC
CCACACCTCCCCCTGAACCTGAAACATAAAATGAATGCAATTGTTGTTGTTAATTCACTCCTCAGGTGCA
GGCTGCCTATCAGAAGGTGGTGGCTGGTGTGGCCAATGCCCTGGCTCACAAATACCACTGAGATCTTTTT
CCCTCTGCCAAAAATTATGGGGACATCATGAAGCCCCTTGAGCATCTGACTTCTGGCTAATAAAGGAAAT
TTATTTTCATTGCAATAGTGTGTTGGAATTTTTTGTGTCTCTCACTCGGAAGGACATATGGGAGGGCAAA
TCATTTAAAACATCAGAATGAGTATTTGGTTTAGAGTTTGGCAACATATGCCCATATGCTGGCTGCCATG
AACAAAGGTTGGCTATAAAGAGGTCATCAGTATATGAAACAGCCCCCTGCTGTCCATTCCTTATTCCATA
GAAAAGCCTTGACTTGAGGTTAGATTTTTTTTATATTTTGTTTTGTGTTATTTTTTTCTTTAACATCCCT
AAAATTTTCCTTACATGTTTTACTAGCCAGATTTTTCCTCCTCTCCTGACTACTCCCAGTCATAGCTGTC
CCTCTTCTCTTATGGAGATCCCTCGACCTGCAGCCCAAGCTGGCGTCGAGTTCTATAGTGTCACCTAAAT
CGTATGTGTATGATACATAAGGTTATGTATTAATTGTAGCCGCGTTCTAACGACAATATGTCCATATGGT
GCACTCTCAGTACAATCTGCTCTGATGCCGCATAGTTAAGCCAGCCCCGACACCCGCCAACACCCGCTGA
CGCGCCCTGACGGGCTTGTCTGCTCCCGGCATCCGCTTACAGACAAGCTGTGACCGTCTCCGGGAGCTGC
ATGTGTCAGAGGTTTTCACCGTCATCACCGAAACGCGCGAGACGAAAGGGCCTCGTGATACGCCTATTTT
TATAGGTTAATGTCATGATAATAATGGTTTCTTAGACGTCAGGTGGCACTTTTCGGGGAAATGTGCGCGG
AACCCCTATTTGTTTATTTTTCTAAATACATTCAAATATGTATCCGCTCATGAGACAATAACCCTGATAA
ATGCTTCAATAATATTGAAAAAGGAAGAGTATGAGTATTCAACATTTCCGTGTCGCCCTTATTCCCTTTT
TTGCGGCATTTTGCCTTCCTGTTTTTGCTCACCCAGAAACGCTGGTGAAAGTAAAAGATGCTGAAGATCA
GTTGGGTGCACGAGTGGGTTACATCGAACTGGATCTCAACAGCGGTAAGATCCTTGAGAGTTTTCGCCCC
GAAGAACGTTTTCCAATGATGAGCACTTTTAAAGTTCTGCTATGTGGCGCGGTATTATCCCGTATTGACG
CCGGGCAAGAGCAACTCGGTCGCCGCATACACTATTCTCAGAATGACTTGGTTGAGTACTCACCAGTCAC
AGAAAAGCATCTTACGGATGGCATGACAGTAAGAGAATTATGCAGTGCTGCCATAACCATGAGTGATAAC
ACTGCGGCCAACTTACTTCTGACAACGATCGGAGGACCGAAGGAGCTAACCGCTTTTTTGCACAACATGG
GGGATCATGTAACTCGCCTTGATCGTTGGGAACCGGAGCTGAATGAAGCCATACCAAACGACGAGCGTGA
CACCACGATGCCTGTAGCAATGGCAACAACGTTGCGCAAACTATTAACTGGCGAACTACTTACTCTAGCT
TCCCGGCAACAATTAATAGACTGGATGGAGGCGGATAAAGTTGCAGGACCACTTCTGCGCTCGGCCCTTC
CGGCTGGCTGGTTTATTGCTGATAAATCTGGAGCCGGTGAGCGTGGGTCTCGCGGTATCATTGCAGCACT
GGGGCCAGATGGTAAGCCCTCCCGTATCGTAGTTATCTACACGACGGGGAGTCAGGCAACTATGGATGAA
CGAAATAGACAGATCGCTGAGATAGGTGCCTCACTGATTAAGCATTGGTAACTGTCAGACCAAGTTTACT
CATATATACTTTAGATTGATTTAAAACTTCATTTTTAATTTAAAAGGATCTAGGTGAAGATCCTTTTTGA
TAATCTCATGACCAAAATCCCTTAACGTGAGTTTTCGTTCCACTGAGCGTCAGACCCCGTAGAAAAGATC
AAAGGATCTTCTTGAGATCCTTTTTTTCTGCGCGTAATCTGCTGCTTGCAAACAAAAAAACCACCGCTAC
CAGCGGTGGTTTGTTTGCCGGATCAAGAGCTACCAACTCTTTTTCCGAAGGTAACTGGCTTCAGCAGAGC
GCAGATACCAAATACTGTTCTTCTAGTGTAGCCGTAGTTAGGCCACCACTTCAAGAACTCTGTAGCACCG
CCTACATACCTCGCTCTGCTAATCCTGTTACCAGTGGCTGCTGCCAGTGGCGATAAGTCGTGTCTTACCG
GGTTGGACTCAAGACGATAGTTACCGGATAAGGCGCAGCGGTCGGGCTGAACGGGGGGTTCGTGCACACA
GCCCAGCTTGGAGCGAACGACCTACACCGAACTGAGATACCTACAGCGTGAGCTATGAGAAAGCGCCACG
CTTCCCGAAGGGAGAAAGGCGGACAGGTATCCGGTAAGCGGCAGGGTCGGAACAGGAGAGCGCACGAGGG
AGCTTCCAGGGGGAAACGCCTGGTATCTTTATAGTCCTGTCGGGTTTCGCCACCTCTGACTTGAGCGTCG
ATTTTTGTGATGCTCGTCAGGGGGGCGGAGCCTATGGAAAAACGCCAGCAACGCGGCCTTTTTACGGTTC
CTGGCCTTTTGCTGGCCTTTTGCTCACATGTTCTTTCCTGCGTTATCCCCTGATTCTGTGGATAACCGTA
TTACCGCCTTTGAGTGAGCTGATACCGCTCGCCGCAGCCGAACGACCGAGCGCAGCGAGTCAGTGAGCGA
GGAAGCGGAAGAGCGCCCAATACGCAAACCGCCTCTCCCCGCGCGTTGGCCGATTCATTAATGCAGGTTA
ACCTGGCTTATCGAAATTAATACGACTCACTATAGGGAGACCGGCAGATCTGATATCATCGATGAATTCT
ACCGGGTAGGGGAGGCGCTTTTCCCAAGGCAGTCTGGAGCATGCGCTTTAGCAGCCCCGCTGGGCACTTG
GCGCTACACAAGTGGCCTCTGGCCTCACACATTCCACATCCACCGGTAGGCGCCAACCGGCTCCGTTCTT
TGGTGGCCCCTTCGCGCCACCTTCTACTCCTCCCCTAGTCAGGAAGTTCCCCCCCGCCCCGCAGCTCGCG
TCGTGCAGGACGTGACAAATGGAAGTAGCACGTCTCACTAGTCTCGTGCAGATGGACAGCACCGCTGAGC
AATGGAAGCGGGTAGGCCTTTGGGGCAGCGGCCAATAGCAGCTTTGCTCCTTCGCTTTCTGGGCTCAGAG
GCTGGGAAGGGGTGGGTCCGGGGGCGGGCTCAGGGGCGGGCTCAGGGGCGGGGCGGGCGCCCGAAGGTCC
TCCGGAGGCCCGGCATTCTGCACGCTTCAAAAGCGCACGTCTGCCGCGCTGTTCTCCTCTTCCTCATCTC
CGGGCCTTTCGACCGATCCAGCCGCCACCATGACCGAGTACAAGCCCACGGTGCGCCTCGCCACCCGCGA
CGACGTCCCCCGGGCCGTACGCACCCTCGCCGCCGCGTTCGCCGACTACCCCGCCACGCGCCACACCGTC
GACCCGGACCGCCACATCGAGCGGGTCACCGAGCTGCAAGAACTCTTCCTCACGCGCGTCGGGCTCGACA
TCGGCAAGGTGTGGGTCGCGGACGACGGCGCCGCGGTGGCGGTCTGGACCACGCCGGAGAGCGTCGAAGC
GGGGGCGGTGTTCGCCGAGATCGGCCCGCGCATGGCCGAGTTGAGCGGTTCCCGGCTGGCCGCGCAGCAA
CAGATGGAAGGCCTCCTGGCGCCGCACCGGCCCAAGGAGCCCGCGTGGTTCCTGGCCACCGTCGGCGTCT
CGCCCGACCACCAGGGCAAGGGTCTGGGCAGCGCCGTCGTGCTCCCCGGAGTGGAGGCGGCCGAGCGCGC
CGGGGTGCCCGCCTTCCTGGAGACCTCCGCGCCCCGCAACCTCCCCTTCTACGAGCGGCTCGGCTTCACC
GTCACCGCCGACGTCGAGGTGCCCGAAGGACCGCGCACCTGGTGCATGACCCGCAAGCCCGGTGCCTGAC
GCCCGCCCCACGACCCGCAGCGCCCGACCGAAAGGAGCGCACGACCCCATGGCTCCGACCGAAGCCACCC
GGGGCGGCCCCGCCGACCCCGCACCCGCCCCCGAGGCCCACCGCGGGGGACACACCGAACACGCCGACCC
TGCTGAACACGCGGCGCAGTTCGGTGCCCAGGAGCGGATCGAAATTGATGATCTATTAAACAATAAAGAT
GTCCACTAAAATGGAAGTTTTTCCTGTCATACTTTGTTAAGAAGGGTGAGAACAGAGTACCTACATTTTG
AATGGAAGGATTGGAGCTACGGGGGTGGGGGTGGGGTGGGATTAGATAAATGCCTGCTCTTTACTGAAGG
CTCTTTACTATTGCTTTATGATAATGTTTCATAGTTGGATATCATAATTTAAACAAGCAAAACCAAATTA
AGGGCCAGCTCATTCCTCCCACTCATGATCTATAGATCTATAGATCTCTCGTGGGATCATTGTTTTTCTC
TTGATTCCCACTTTGTGGTTCTAAGTACTGTGGTTTCCAAATGTGTCAGTTTCATAGCCTGAAGAACGAG
ATCAGCAGCCTCTGTTCCACATACACTTCATTCTCAGTATTGTTTTGCCAAGTTCTAATTCCATCAGAAG
CTTCAGCTGCTC
