>Addgene plasmid #44025 | EJ2GFP-puro | addgene partial sequence | sequence record 63112 | EGFP-N 5'-CGTCGCCGTCCAGCTCGACCAG-3'
ACCATGGTGGCGACCGGTGGATCCACGCCGGGCTTGTCATCTAATTACCCTGTTATCCCTAGGCGGGCTT
GGCGAAGTGCCTCAGCTCCAGGTGCCTCCTCAGGTTCCTGCTCTGCCTGATCACGGCGTAGCAGATGGGG
CAGGTGGCGGGCTGCTCGCTCTGGCTCCTGCTCCTGGGCTTCTCGGTGCCGGGGGGGTGCTTGGCCCTCT
TGGCCTTGGGGGTGCTCAGCACGCCGCTGGTGTTGCCTCGTGGGTCTTCTACTTTTCGTTTTTTTTTTGG
TGGTGCTGCATGCTTCTTCGGCACCTTTCTCTTCTTTTTTGGCGATCTTGATCCCATAGTGGCGGCGGAT
CTGAATTAATTCTTTGCCAAAATGATGAGACAGCACAATAACCAGCACGTTGCCCAGGAGCTGTAGGAAA
AAGAAGAAGGCATGAACATGGTTAGCAGAGGCTCTAGAGCCGCCGGTCACACGCCAGAAGCCGAACCCCG
CCCTGCCCCGTCCCCCCCGAAGGCAGCCGTCCCCCCGCGGACAGCCCCGAGGCTGGAGAGGGAGAAGGGG
ACGGCGGCGCGGCGACGCACGAAGGCCCTCCCCGCCCATTTCCTTCCTGCCGGCGCCGCACCGCTTCGCC
CCGCGCCCGCTAGAGGGGGTGCGGCGGCGCCTCCCAGATTTCGGCTCCGCACAGATTTGGGACAAAGGAA
GTCCCTGCGCCCTCTCGCACGATTACCATAAAAGGCAATGGCTGCGGCTCGCCGCGCCTCGACAGCCGCC
GGCGCTCCGGGG
