>Addgene plasmid #44025 | EJ2GFP-puro | addgene partial sequence | sequence record 160420 | pCAGGS5 5'-ggttcggcttctggcgtgtgacc-3'
CATGTTCATGCCTTCTTCTTTTTCCTACAGCTCCTGGGCAACGTGCTGGTTATTGTGCTGTCTCATCATT
TTGGCAAAGAATTAATTCAGATCCGCCGCCACTATGGGATCAAGATCGCCAAAAAAGAAGAGAAAGGTGC
CGAAGAAGCATGCAGCACCACCAAAAAAAAAACGAAAAGTAGAAGACCCACGAGGCAACACCAGCGGCGT
GCTGAGCACCCCCAAGGCCAAGAGGGCCAAGCACCCCCCCGGCACCGAGAAGCCCAGGAGCAGGAGCCAG
AGCGAGCAGCCCGCCACCTGCCCCATCTGCTACGCCGTGATCAGGCAGAGCAGGAACCTGAGGAGGCACC
TGGAGCTGAGGCACTTCGCCAAGCCCGCCTAGGGATAACAGGGTAATTAGATGACAAGCCCGGCGTGGAT
CCACCGGTCGCCACCATGGTGAGCAAGGGCGAGGAGCTGTTCACCGGGGTGGTGCCCATCCTGGTCGAGC
TGGACGGCGACGTAAACGGCCACAAGTTCAGCGTGTCCGGCGAGGGCGAGGGCGATGCCACCTACGGCAA
GCTGACCCTGAAGTTCATCTGCACCACCGGCAAGCTGCCCGTGCCCTGGCCCACCCTCGTGACCACCCTG
ACCTACGGCGTGCAGTGCTTCAGCCGCTACCCCGACCACATGAAGCAGCACGACTTCTTCAAGTCCGCCA
TGCCCGAAGGCTACGTCCAGGAGCGCACCATCTTCTTCAAGGACGACGGCAACTACAAGACCCGCGCCGA
GGTGAAGTTCGAGGGCGACACCCTGGTGAACCGCATCGAGCTGAAGGGCATCGACTTCAAGGAGGACGGC
AACATCCTGGGGCACAAGCTGGAGTACAACT
